>Addgene plasmid #144023 | TFORF2428 | addgene full sequence | sequence record 400515 | Addgene NGS Result
TTAATGTAGTCTTATGCAATACTCTTGTAGTCTTGCAACATGGTAACGATGAGTTAGCAACATGCCTTAC
AAGGAGAGAAAAAGCACCGTGCATGCCGATTGGTGGAAGTAAGGTGGTACGATCGTGCCTTATTAGGAAG
GCAACAGACGGGTCTGACATGGATTGGACGAACCACTGAATTGCCGCATTGCAGAGATATTGTATTTAAG
TGCCTAGCTCGATACATAAACGGGTCTCTCTGGTTAGACCAGATCTGAGCCTGGGAGCTCTCTGGCTAAC
TAGGGAACCCACTGCTTAAGCCTCAATAAAGCTTGCCTTGAGTGCTTCAAGTAGTGTGTGCCCGTCTGTT
GTGTGACTCTGGTAACTAGAGATCCCTCAGACCCTTTTAGTCAGTGTGGAAAATCTCTAGCAGTGGCGCC
CGAACAGGGACTTGAAAGCGAAAGGGAAACCAGAGGAGCTCTCTCGACGCAGGACTCGGCTTGCTGAAGC
GCGCACGGCAAGAGGCGAGGGGCGGCGACTGGTGAGTACGCCAAAAATTTTGACTAGCGGAGGCTAGAAG
GAGAGAGATGGGTGCGAGAGCGTCAGTATTAAGCGGGGGAGAATTAGATCGCGATGGGAAAAAATTCGGT
TAAGGCCAGGGGGAAAGAAAAAATATAAATTAAAACATATAGTATGGGCAAGCAGGGAGCTAGAACGATT
CGCAGTTAATCCTGGCCTGTTAGAAACATCAGAAGGCTGTAGACAAATACTGGGACAGCTACAACCATCC
CTTCAGACAGGATCAGAAGAACTTAGATCATTATATAATACAGTAGCAACCCTCTATTGTGTGCATCAAA
GGATAGAGATAAAAGACACCAAGGAAGCTTTAGACAAGATAGAGGAAGAGCAAAACAAAAGTAAGACCAC
CGCACAGCAAGCGGCCGCTGATCTTCAGACCTGGAGGAGGAGATATGAGGGACAATTGGAGAAGTGAATT
ATATAAATATAAAGTAGTAAAAATTGAACCATTAGGAGTAGCACCCACCAAGGCAAAGAGAAGAGTGGTG
CAGAGAGAAAAAAGAGCAGTGGGAATAGGAGCTTTGTTCCTTGGGTTCTTGGGAGCAGCAGGAAGCACTA
TGGGCGCAGCGTCAATGACGCTGACGGTACAGGCCAGACAATTATTGTCTGGTATAGTGCAGCAGCAGAA
CAATTTGCTGAGGGCTATTGAGGCGCAACAGCATCTGTTGCAACTCACAGTCTGGGGCATCAAGCAGCTC
CAGGCAAGAATCCTGGCTGTGGAAAGATACCTAAAGGATCAACAGCTCCTGGGGATTTGGGGTTGCTCTG
GAAAACTCATTTGCACCACTGCTGTGCCTTGGAATGCTAGTTGGAGTAATAAATCTCTGGAACAGATTTG
GAATCACACGACCTGGATGGAGTGGGACAGAGAAATTAACAATTACACAAGCTTAATACACTCCTTAATT
GAAGAATCGCAAAACCAGCAAGAAAAGAATGAACAAGAATTATTGGAATTAGATAAATGGGCAAGTTTGT
GGAATTGGTTTAACATAACAAATTGGCTGTGGTATATAAAATTATTCATAATGATAGTAGGAGGCTTGGT
AGGTTTAAGAATAGTTTTTGCTGTACTTTCTATAGTGAATAGAGTTAGGCAGGGATATTCACCATTATCG
TTTCAGACCCACCTCCCAACCCCGAGGGGACCCATGCATTGCATCTCAATTAGTCAGCAACCAGGTGTGG
AAAGTCCCCAGGCTCCCCAGCAGGCAGAAGTATGCAAAGCATGCGTCTCAATTAGTCAGCAACCATAGTC
CCGCCCCTAACTCCGCCCATCCCGCCCCTAACTCCGCCCAGTTCCGCCCATTCTCCGCCCCATGGCTGAC
TAATTTTTTTTATTTATGCAGAGGCCGAGGCCGCCTCGGCCTCTGAGCTATTCCAGAAGTAGTGAGGAGG
CTTTTTTGGAGGCCTAGGCTTTTGCAAAAAGCTTTCTAGAGGTACCACCGGAGCTTACCATGACCGAGTA
CAAGCCCACGGTGCGCCTCGCCACCCGCGACGACGTCCCCAGGGCCGTACGCACCCTCGCCGCCGCGTTC
GCCGACTACCCCGCCACGCGCCACACCGTCGATCCGGACCGCCACATCGAGCGGGTCACCGAGCTGCAAG
AACTCTTCCTCACGCGCGTCGGGCTCGACATCGGCAAGGTGTGGGTCGCGGACGACGGCGCCGCCGTGGC
GGTCTGGACCACGCCGGAGAGCGTCGAAGCGGGGGCGGTGTTCGCCGAGATCGGCCCGCGCATGGCCGAG
TTGAGCGGTTCCCGGCTGGCCGCGCAGCAACAGATGGAAGGCCTCCTGGCGCCGCACCGGCCCAAGGAGC
CCGCGTGGTTCCTGGCCACCGTCGGCGTCTCGCCCGACCACCAGGGCAAGGGTCTGGGCAGCGCCGTCGT
GCTCCCCGGAGTGGAGGCGGCCGAGCGCGCCGGGGTGCCCGCCTTCCTGGAGACCTCCGCGCCCCGCAAC
CTCCCCTTCTACGAGCGGCTCGGCTTCACCGTCACCGCCGACGTCGAGGTGCCCGAAGGACCGCGCACCT
GGTGCATGACCCGCAAGCCCGGTGCCAGTTAACGAATTCTAGATCTTGAGACAAATGGCAGTATTCATCC
ACAATTTTAAAAGAAAAGGGGGGATTGGGGGGTACAGTGCAGGGGAAAGAATAGTAGACATAATAGCAAC
AGACATACAAACTAAAGAATTACAAAAACAAATTACAAAAATTCAAAATTTTCGGGTTTATTACAGGGAC
AGCAGAGATCCACTTTGGCGCCGGCTCGAGGCCTGCAGGTGCAAAGATGGATAAAGTTTTAAACAGAGAG
GAATCTTTGCAGCTAATGGACCTTCTAGGTCTTGAAAGGAGTGGGAATTGGCTCCGGTGCCCGTCAGTGG
GCAGAGCGCACATCGCCCACAGTCCCCGAGAAGTTGGGGGGAGGGGTCGGCAATTGAACCGGTGCCTAGA
GAAGGTGGCGCGGGGTAAACTGGGAAAGTGATGTCGTGTACTGGCTCCGCCTTTTTCCCGAGGGTGGGGG
AGAACCGTATATAAGTGCAGTAGTCGCCGTGAACGTTCTTTTTCGCAACGGGTTTGCCGCCAGAACACAG
GTAAGTGCCGTGTGTGGTTCCCGCGGGCCTGGCCTCTTTACGGGTTATGGCCCTTGCGTGCCTTGAATTA
CTTCCACCTGGCTGCAGTACGTGATTCTTGATCCCGAGCTTCGGGTTGGAAGTGGGTGGGAGAGTTCGAG
GCCTTGCGCTTAAGGAGCCCCTTCGCCTCGTGCTTGAGTTGAGGCCTGGCCTGGGCGCTGGGGCCGCCGC
GTGCGAATCTGGTGGCACCTTCGCGCCTGTCTCGCTGCTTTCGATAAGTCTCTAGCCATTTAAAATTTTT
GATGACCTGCTGCGACGCTTTTTTTCTGGCAAGATAGTCTTGTAAATGCGGGCCAAGATCTGCACACTGG
TATTTCGGTTTTTGGGGCCGCGGGCGGCGACGGGGCCCGTGCGTCCCAGCGCACATGTTCGGCGAGGCGG
GGCCTGCGAGCGCGGCCACCGAGAATCGGACGGGGGTAGTCTCAAGCTGGCCGGCCTGCTCTGGTGCCTG
GCCTCGCGCCGCCGTGTATCGCCCCGCCCTGGGCGGCAAGGCTGGCCCGGTCGGCACCAGTTGCGTGAGC
GGAAAGATGGCCGCTTCCCGGCCCTGCTGCAGGGAGCTCAAAATGGAGGACGCGGCGCTCGGGAGAGCGG
GCGGGTGAGTCACCCACACAAAGGAAAAGGGCCTTTCCGTCCTCAGCCGTCGCTTCATGTGACTCCACGG
AGTACCGGGCGCCGTCCAGGCACCTCGATTAGTTCTCGAGCTTTTGGAGTACGTCGTCTTTAGGTTGGGG
GGAGGGGTTTTATGCGATGGAGTTTCCCCACACTGAGTGGGTGGAGACTGAAGTTAGGCCAGCTTGGCAC
TTGATGTAATTCTCCTTGGAATTTGCCCTTTTTGAGTTTGGATCTTGGTTCATTCTCAAGCCTCAGACAG
TGGTTCAAAGTTTTTTTCTTCCATTTCAGGTGTCGTGAGGCTAGCACCGCCACCATGGCCCATAACGCGG
GCGCCGCGGCCGCCGCCGGCACCCACAGCGCCAAGAGCGGCGGCTCCGAGGCGGCTCTCAAGGAGGGTGG
AAGCGCCGCCGCGCTGTCCTCCTCCTCCTCCTCCTCCGCGGCGGCAGCGGCGGCATCCTCTTCCTCCTCG
TCGGGCCCGGGCTCGGCCATGGAGACGGGGCTGCTCCCCAACCACAAACTGAAAACCGTTGGCGAAGCCC
CCGCCGCGCCGCCCCACCAGCAGCACCACCACCACCACCATGCCCACCACCACCACCACCATGCCCACCA
CCTCCACCACCACCACGCACTACAGCAGCAGCTAAACCAGTTCCAGCAGCAGCAGCAGCAGCAGCAACAG
CAGCAGCAGCAGCAGCAGCAACAGCAACATCCCATTTCCAACAACAACAGCTTGGGCGGCGCGGGCGGCG
GCGCGCCTCAGCCCGGCCCCGACATGGAGCAGCCGCAACATGGAGGCGCCAAGGACAGTGCTGCGGGCGG
CCAGGCCGACCCCCCGGGCCCGCCGCTGCTGAGCAAGCCGGGCGACGAGGACGACGCGCCGCCCAAGATG
GGGGAGCCGGCGGGCGGCCGCTACGAGCACCCGGGCTTGGGCGCCCTGGGCACGCAGCAGCCGCCGGTCG
CCGTGCCCGGGGGCGGCGGCGGCCCGGCGGCCGTCCCGGAGTTTAATAATTACTATGGCAGCGCTGCCCC
TGCGAGCGGCGGCCCCGGCGGCCGCGCTGGGCCTTGCTTTGATCAACATGGCGGACAACAAAGCCCCGGG
ATGGGGATGATGCACTCCGCCTCCGCCGCCGCCGCCGGGGCCCCCGGCAGCATGGACCCCCTGCAGAACT
CCCACGAAGGGTACCCCAACAGCCAGTGCAACCATTATCCGGGCTACAGCCGGCCCGGCGCGGGCGGCGG
CGGCGGCGGCGGCGGCGGAGGAGGAGGAGGCAGCGGAGGAGGAGGAGGAGGAGGAGGAGCAGGAGCAGGA
GGAGCAGGAGCGGGAGCTGTGGCGGCGGCGGCCGCGGCGGCGGCGGCAGCAGCAGGAGGCGGCGGCGGCG
GCGGCTATGGGGGCTCGTCCGCGGGGTACGGGGTGCTGAGCTCCCCCCGGCAGCAGGGCGGCGGCATGAT
GATGGGCCCCGGGGGCGGCGGGGCCGCGAGCCTCAGCAAGGCGGCCGCCGGCTCGGCGGCGGGGGGCTTC
CAGCGCTTCGCCGGCCAGAACCAGCACCCGTCGGGGGCCACCCCGACCCTCAATCAGCTGCTCACCTCGC
CCAGCCCCATGATGCGGAGCTACGGCGGCAGCTACCCCGAGTACAGCAGCCCCAGCGCGCCGCCGCCGCC
GCCGTCGCAGCCCCAGTCCCAGGCGGCGGCGGCGGGGGCGGCGGCGGGCGGCCAGCAGGCGGCCGCGGGC
ATGGGCTTGGGCAAGGACATGGGCGCCCAGTACGCCGCTGCCAGCCCGGCCTGGGCGGCCGCGCAACAAA
GGAGTCACCCGGCGATGAGCCCCGGCACCCCCGGACCGACCATGGGCAGATCCCAGGGCAGCCCAATGGA
TCCAATGGTGATGAAGAGACCTCAGTTGTATGGCATGGGCAGTAACCCTCATTCTCAGCCTCAGCAGAGC
AGTCCGTACCCAGGAGGTTCCTATGGCCCTCCAGGCCCACAGCGGTATCCAATTGGCATCCAGGGTCGGA
CTCCCGGGGCCATGGCCGGAATGCAGTACCCTCAGCAGCAGATGCCACCTCAGTATGGACAGCAAGGTGT
GAGTGGTTACTGCCAGCAGGGCCAACAGCCATATTACAGCCAGCAGCCGCAGCCCCCGCACCTCCCACCC
CAGGCGCAGTATCTGCCGTCCCAGTCCCAGCAGAGGTACCAGCCGCAGCAGGACATGTCTCAGGAAGGCT
ATGGAACTAGATCTCAACCTCCTCTGGCCCCCGGAAAACCTAACCATGAAGACTTGAACTTAATACAGCA
AGAAAGACCATCAAGTTTACCAGATCTGTCTGGCTCCATTGATGACCTCCCCACGGGAACGGAAGCAACT
TTGAGCTCAGCAGTCAGTGCATCCGGGTCCACGAGCAGCCAAGGGGATCAGAGCAACCCGGCGCAGTCGC
CTTTCTCCCCACATGCGTCCCCTCATCTCTCCAGCATCCCGGGGGGCCCATCTCCCTCTCCTGTTGGCTC
TCCTGTAGGAAGCAACCAGTCTCGATCTGGCCCAATCTCTCCTGCAAGTATCCCAGGTAGTCAGATGCCT
CCGCAGCCACCCGGGAGCCAGTCAGAATCCAGTTCCCATCCCGCCTTGAGCCAGTCACCAATGCCACAGG
AAAGAGGTTTTATGGCAGGCACACAAAGAAACCCTCAGATGGCTCAGTATGGACCTCAACAGACAGGACC
ATCCATGTCGCCTCATCCTTCTCCTGGGGGCCAGATGCATGCTGGAATCAGTAGCTTTCAGCAGAGTAAC
TCAAGTGGGACTTACGGTCCACAGATGAGCCAGTATGGACCACAAGGTAACTACTCCAGACCCCCAGCGT
ATAGTGGGGTGCCCAGTGCAAGCTACAGCGGCCCAGGGCCCGGTATGGGTATCAGTGCCAACAACCAGAT
GCATGGACAAGGGCCAAGCCAGCCATGTGGTGCTGTGCCCCTGGGACGAATGCCATCAGCTGGGATGCAG
AACAGACCATTTCCTGGAAATATGAGCAGCATGACCCCCAGTTCTCCTGGCATGTCTCAGCAGGGAGGGC
CAGGAATGGGGCCGCCAATGCCAACTGTGAACCGTAAGGCACAGGAGGCAGCCGCAGCAGTGATGCAGGC
TGCTGCGAACTCAGCACAAAGCAGGCAAGGCAGTTTCCCCGGCATGAACCAGAGTGGACTTATGGCTTCC
AGCTCTCCCTACAGCCAGCCCATGAACAACAGCTCTAGCCTGATGAACACGCAGGCGCCGCCCTACAGCA
TGGCGCCCGCCATGGTGAACAGCTCGGCAGCATCTGTGGGTCTTGCAGATATGATGTCTCCTGGTGAATC
CAAACTGCCCCTGCCTCTCAAAGCAGACGGCAAAGAAGAAGGCACTCCACAGCCCGAGAGCAAGTCAAAG
GATAGCTACAGCTCTCAGGGTATTTCTCAGCCCCCAACCCCAGGCAACCTGCCAGTCCCTTCCCCAATGT
CCCCCAGCTCTGCTAGCATCTCCTCATTTCATGGAGATGAAAGTGATAGCATTAGCAGCCCAGGCTGGCC
AAAGACTCCATCAAGCCCTAAGTCCAGCTCCTCCACCACTACT
[336 nt withheld, positions 7394-7729]
GTCTTCAGCACCGGGGACACCAAAAAGCAGCCCAAGCTCCAGCCGCCATCTCCTGCTAACTCGGGATCCT
TGCAAGGCCCACAGACCCCCCAGTCAACTGGCAGCAATTCCATGGCAGAGGTTCCAGGTGACCTGAAGCC
ACCTACCCCAGCCTCCACCCCTCACGGCCAGATGACTCCAATGCAAGGTGGAAGAAGCAGTACAATCAGT
GTGCACGACCCATTCTCAGATGTGAGTGATTCATCCTTCCCGAAACGGAACTCCATGACTCCAAACGCCC
CCTACCAGCAGGGCATGAGCATGCCCGATGTGATGGGCAGGATGCCCTATGAGCCCAACAAGGACCCCTT
TGGGGGAATGAGAAAAGTGCCTGGAAGCAGCGAGCCCTTTATGACGCAAGGACAGATGCCCAACAGCAGC
ATGCAGGACATGTACAACCAAAGTCCCTCCGGAGCAATGTCTAACCTGGGCATGGGGCAGCGCCAGCAGT
TTCCCTATGGAGCCAGTTACGACCGAAGGCATGAACCTTATGGGCAGCAGTATCCAGGCCAAGGCCCTCC
CTCGGGACAGCCGCCGTATGGAGGGCACCAGCCCGGCCTGTACCCACAGCAGCCGAATTACAAACGCCAT
ATGGACGGCATGTACGGGCCCCCAGCCAAGCGCCACGAGGGCGACATGTACAACATGCAGTACAGCAGCC
AGCAGCAGGAGATGTACAACCAGTATGGAGGCTCCTACTCGGGCCCGGACCGCAGGCCCATCCAGGGCCA
GTACCCGTATCCCTACAGCAGGGAGAGGATGCAGGGCCCGGGGCAGATCCAGACACACGGAATCCCGCCT
CAGATGATGGGCGGCCCGCTGCAGTCGTCCTCCAGTGAGGGGCCTCAGCAGAATATGTGGGCAGCACGCA
ATGATATGCCTTATCCCTACCAGAACAGGCAGGGCCCTGGCGGCCCTACACAGGCGCCCCCTTACCCAGG
CATGAACCGCACAGACGATATGATGGTACCCGATCAGAGGATAAATCATGAGAGCCAGTGGCCTTCTCAC
GTCAGCCAGCGTCAGCCTTATATGTCGTCCTCAGCCTCCATGCAGCCCATCACACGCCCACCACAGCCGT
CCTACCAGACGCCACCGTCACTGCCAAATCACATCTCCAGGGCGCCCAGCCCAGCGTCCTTCCAGCGCTC
CCTGGAGAACCGCATGTCTCCAAGCAAGTCTCCTTTTCTGCCGTCTATGAAGATGCAGAAGGTCATGCCC
ACGGTCCCCACATCCCAGGTCACCGGGCCACCACCCCAACCACCCCCAATCAGAAGGGAGATCACCTTTC
CTCCTGGCTCAGTAGAAGCATCACAACCAGTCTTGAAACAAAGGCGAAAGATTACCTCCAAAGATATCGT
TACTCCTGAGGCGTGGCGTGTGATGATGTCCCTTAAATCAGGTCTTTTGGCTGAGAGTACGTGGGCTTTG
GACACTATTAATATTCTTCTGTATGATGACAGCACTGTTGCTACTTTCAATCTCTCCCAGTTGTCTGGAT
TTCTCGAACTTTTAGTCGAGTACTTTAGAAAATGCCTGATTGACATTTTTGGAATTCTTATGGAATATGA
AGTGGGAGACCCCAGCCAAAAAGCACTTGATCACAACGCAGCAAGGAAGGATGACAGCCAGTCCTTGGCA
GACGATTCTGGGAAAGAGGAGGAAGATGCTGAATGTATTGATGACGACGAGGAAGACGAGGAGGATGAGG
AGGAAGACAGCGAGAAGACAGAAAGCGATGAAAAGAGCAGCATCGCTCTGACTGCCCCGGACGCCGCTGC
AGACCCAAAGGAGAAGCCCAAGCAAGCCAGTAAGTTCGACAAGCTGCCAATAAAGATAGTCAAAAAGAAC
AACCTGTTTGTTGTTGACCGATCTGACAAGTTGGGGCGTGTGCAGGAGTTCAATAGTGGCCTTCTGCACT
GGCAGCTCGGCGGGGGTGACACCACCGAGCACATTCAGACTCACTTTGAGAGCAAGATGGAAATTCCTCC
TCGCAGGCGCCCACCTCCCCCCTTAAGCTCCGCAGGTAGAAAGAAAGAGCAAGAAGGCAAAGGCGACTCT
GAAGAGCAGCAAGAGAAAAGCATCATAGCAACCATCGATGACGTCCTCTCTGCTCGGCCAGGGGCATTGC
CTGAAGACGCAAACCCTGGGCCCCAGACCGAAAGCAGTAAGTTTCCCTTTGGTATCCAGCAAGCCAAAAG
TCACCGGAACATCAAGCTGCTGGAGGACGAGCCCAGGAGCCGAGACGAGACTCCTCTGTGTACCATCGCG
CACTGGCAGGACTCGCTGGCTAAGCGATGCATCTGTGTGTCCAATATTGTCCGTAGCTTGTCATTCGTGC
CTGGCAATGATGCCGAAATGTCCAAACATCCAGGCCTGGTGCTGATCCTGGGGAAGCTGATTCTTCTTCA
CCACGAGCATCCAGAGAGAAAGCGAGCACCGCAGACCTATGAGAAAGAGGAGGATGAGGACAAGGGGGTG
GCCTGCAGCAAAGATGAGTGGTGGTGGGACTGCCTCGAGGTCTTGAGGGATAACACGTTGGTCACGTTGG
CCAACATTTCCGGGCAGCTAGACTTGTCTGCTTACACGGAAAGCATCTGCTTGCCAATTTTGGATGGCTT
GCTGCACTGGATGGTGTGCCCGTCTGCAGAGGCACAAGATCCCTTTCCAACTGTGGGACCCAACTCGGTC
CTGTCGCCTCAGAGACTTGTGCTGGAGACCCTCTGTAAACTCAGTATCCAGGACAATAATGTGGACCTGA
TCTTGGCCACTCCTCCATTTAGTCGTCAGGAGAAATTCTATGCTACATTAGTTAGGTACGTTGGGGATCG
CAAAAACCCAGTCTGTCGAGAAATGTCCATGGCGCTTTTATCGAACCTTGCCCAAGGGGACGCACTAGCA
GCAAGGGCCATAGCTGTGCAGAAAGGAAGCATTGGAAACTTGATAAGCTTCCTAGAGGATGGGGTCACGA
TGGCCCAGTACCAGCAGAGCCAGCACAACCTCATGCACATGCAGCCCCCGCCCCTGGAACCACCTAGCGT
AGACATGATGTGCAGGGCGGCCAAGGCTTTGCTAGCCATGGCCAGAGTGGACGAAAACCGCTCGGAATTC
CTTTTGCACGAGGGCCGGTTGCTGGATATCTCGATATCAGCTGTCCTGAACTCTCTGGTTGCATCTGTCA
TCTGTGATGTACTGTTTCAGATTGGGCAGTTATAGTAATGAACTAGTCCGTAACTTGAAAGTATTTCGAT
TTCTTGGCTTTATATATCTTGTGGAAAGGACGAGCCATGTGGTTGAAGCAGTCTATTACGCGTTAAGTCG
ACAATCAACCTCTGGATTACAAAATTTGTGAAAGATTGACTGGTATTCTTAACTATGTTGCTCCTTTTAC
GCTATGTGGATACGCTGCTTTAATGCCTTTGTATCATGCTATTGCTTCCCGTATGGCTTTCATTTTCTCC
TCCTTGTATAAATCCTGGTTGCTGTCTCTTTATGAGGAGTTGTGGCCCGTTGTCAGGCAACGTGGCGTGG
TGTGCACTGTGTTTGCTGACGCAACCCCCACTGGTTGGGGCATTGCCACCACCTGTCAGCTCCTTTCCGG
GACTTTCGCTTTCCCCCTCCCTATTGCCACGGCGGAACTCATCGCCGCCTGCCTTGCCCGCTGCTGGACA
GGGGCTCGGCTGTTGGGCACTGACAATTCCGTGGTGTTGTCGGGGAAATCATCGTCCTTTCCTTGGCTGC
TCGCCTGTGTTGCCACCTGGATTCTGCGCGGGACGTCCTTCTGCTACGTCCCTTCGGCCCTCAATCCAGC
GGACCTTCCTTCCCGCGGCCTGCTGCCGGCTCTGCGGCCTCTTCCGCGTCTTCGCCTTCGCCCTCAGACG
AGTCGGATCTCCCTTTGGGCCGCCTCCCCGCGTCGACTTTAAGACCAATGACTTACAAGGCAGCTGTAGA
TCTTAGCCACTTTTTAAAAGAAAAGGGGGGACTGGAAGGGCTAATTCACTCCCAACGAAGACAAGATCTG
CTTTTTGCTTGTACTGGGTCTCTCTGGTTAGACCAGATCTGAGCCTGGGAGCTCTCTGGCTAACTAGGGA
ACCCACTGCTTAAGCCTCAATAAAGCTTGCCTTGAGTGCTTCAAGTAGTGTGTGCCCGTCTGTTGTGTGA
CTCTGGTAACTAGAGATCCCTCAGACCCTTTTAGTCAGTGTGGAAAATCTCTAGCAGTACGTATAGTAGT
TCATGTCATCTTATTATTCAGTATTTATAACTTGCAAAGAAATGAATATCAGAGAGTGAGAGGAACTTGT
TTATTGCAGCTTATAATGGTTACAAATAAAGCAATAGCATCACAAATTTCACAAATAAAGCATTTTTTTC
ACTGCATTCTAGTTGTGGTTTGTCCAAACTCATCAATGTATCTTATCATGTCTGGCTCTAGCTATCCCGC
CCCTAACTCCGCCCATCCCGCCCCTAACTCCGCCCAGTTCCGCCCATTCTCCGCCCCATGGCTGACTAAT
TTTTTTTATTTATGCAGAGGCCGAGGCCGCCTCGGCCTCTGAGCTATTCCAGAAGTAGTGAGGAGGCTTT
TTTGGAGGCCTAGGGACGTACCCAATTCGCCCTATAGTGAGTCGTATTACGCGCGCTCACTGGCCGTCGT
TTTACAACGTCGTGACTGGGAAAACCCTGGCGTTACCCAACTTAATCGCCTTGCAGCACATCCCCCTTTC
GCCAGCTGGCGTAATAGCGAAGAGGCCCGCACCGATCGCCCTTCCCAACAGTTGCGCAGCCTGAATGGCG
AATGGG
[124 nt withheld, positions 12566-12689]
C
[91 nt withheld, positions 12691-12781]
A
[49 nt withheld, positions 12783-12831]
CCTTTGACGTTGGAGTCCACGTTCTTT
[37 nt withheld, positions 12859-12895]
ACCCTATCTCGGTCTATTCTTTTGATTTATAAGGGATTTTGCCGATTTCGGCCTATTGGTTAAAAAATGA
GCTGATTTAACAAAAATTTAACGCGAATTTTAACAAAATATTAACGCTTACAATTTAGGTGGCACTTTTC
GGGGAAATGTGCGCGGAACCCCTATTTGTTTATTTTTCTAAATACATTCAAATATGTATCCGCTCATGAG
ACAATAACCCTGATAAATGCTTCAATAATATTGAAAAAGGAAGAGTATGAGTATTCAACATTTCCGTGTC
GCCCTTATTCCCTTTTTTGCGGCATTTTGCCTTCCTGTTTTTGCTCACCCAGAAACGCTGGTGAAAGTAA
AAGATGCTGAAGATCAGTTGGGTGCACGAGTGGGTTACATCGAACTGGATCTCAACAGCGGTAAGATCCT
TGAGAGTTTTCGCCCCGAAGAACGTTTTCCAATGATGAGCACTTTTAAAGTTCTGCTATGTGGCGCGGTA
TTATCCCGTATTGACGCCGGGCAAGAGCAACTCGGTCGCCGCATACACTATTCTCAGAATGACTTGGTTG
AGTACTCACCAGTCACAGAAAAGCATCTTACGGATGGCATGACAGTAAGAGAATTATGCAGTGCTGCCAT
AACCATGAGTGATAACACTGCGGCCAACTTACTTCTGACAACGATCGGAGGACCGAAGGAGCTAACCGCT
TTTTTGCACAACATGGGGGATCATGTAACTCGCCTTGATCGTTGGGAACCGGAGCTGAATGAAGCCATAC
CAAACGACGAGCGTGACACCACGATGCCTGTAGCAATGGCAACAACGTTGCGCAAACTATTAACTGGCGA
ACTACTTACTCTAGCTTCCCGGCAACAATTAATAGACTGGATGGAGGCGGATAAAGTTGCAGGACCACTT
CTGCGCTCGGCCCTTCCGGCTGGCTGGTTTATTGCTGATAAATCTGGAGCCGGTGAGCGTGGGTCTCGCG
GTATCATTGCAGCACTGGGGCCAGATGGTAAGCCCTCCCGTATCGTAGTTATCTACACGACGGGGAGTCA
GGCAACTATGGATGAACGAAATAGACAGATCGCTGAGATAGGTGCCTCACTGATTAAGCATTGGTAACTG
TCAGACCAAGTTTACTCATATATACTTTAGATTGATTTAAAACTTCATTTTTAATTTAAAAGGATCTAGG
TGAAGATCCTTTTTGATAATCTCATGACCAAAATCCCTTAACGTGAGTTTTCGTTCCACTGAGCGTCAGA
CCCCGTAGAAAAGATCAAAGGATCTTCTTGAGATCCTTTTTTTCTGCGCGTAATCTGCTGCTTGCAAACA
AAAAAACCACCGCTACCAGCGGTGGTTTGTTTGCCGGATCAAGAGCTACCAACTCTTTTTCCGAAGGTAA
CTGGCTTCAGCAGAGCGCAGATACCAAATACTGTTCTTCTAGTGTAGCCGTAGTTAGGCCACCACTTCAA
GAACTCTGTAGCACCGCCTACATACCTCGCTCTGCTAATCCTGTTACCAGTGGCTGCTGCCAGTGGCGAT
AAGTCGTGTCTTACCGGGTTGGACTCAAGACGATAGTTACCGGATAAGGCGCAGCGGTCGGGCTGAACGG
GGGGTTCGTGCACACAGCCCAGCTTGGAGCGAACGACCTACACCGAACTGAGATACCTACAGCGTGAGCT
ATGAGAAAGCGCCACGCTTCCCGAAGGGAGAAAGGCGGACAGGTATCCGGTAAGCGGCAGGGTCGGAACA
GGAGAGCGCACGAGGGAGCTTCCAGGGGGAAACGCCTGGTATCTTTATAGTCCTGTCGGGTTTCGCCACC
TCTGACTTGAGCGTCGATTTTTGTGATGCTCGTCAGGGGGGCGGAGCCTATGGAAAAACGCCAGCAACGC
GGCCTTTTTACGGTTCCTGGCCTTTTGCTGGCCTTTTGCTCACATGTTCTTTCCTGCGTTATCCCCTGAT
TCTGTGGATAACCGTATTACCGCCTTTGAGTGAGCTGATACCGCTCGCCGCAGCCGAACGACCGAGCGCA
GCGAGTCAGTGAGCGAGGAAGCGGAAGAGCGCCCAATACGCAAACCGCCTCTCCCCGCGCGTTGGCCGAT
TCATTAATGCAGCTGGCACGACAGGTTTCCCGACTGGAAAGCGGGCAGTGAGCGCAACGCAATTAATGTG
AGTTAGCTCACTCATTAGGCACCCCAGGCTTTACACTTTATGCTTCCGGCTCGTATGTTGTGTGGAATTG
TGAGCGGATAACAATTTCACACAGGAAACAGCTATGACCATGATTACGCCAAGCGCGCAATTAACCCTCA
CTAAAGGGAACAAAAGCTGGAGCTGCAAGC
Features (pLannotate 1.2.2; 31 found; start..end, strand, type, name):
      5..231     +  promoter       RSV promoter: Rous sarcoma virus enhancer/promoter
    232..412     +  LTR            5' LTR (truncated): truncated 5' long terminal repeat (LTR) from HIV-1
    459..584     +  misc_feature   HIV-1 Ψ: packaging signal of human immunodeficiency virus type 1
    568..931     +  CDS            HIV-1 gag (fragment): gag protein from human immunodeficiency virus 1; gag
   1077..1310    +  misc_feature   RRE: The Rev response element (RRE) of HIV-1 allows for Rev-dependent mRNA export from the nucleus to the cytoplasm.
   1687..1713    +  CDS            Rev (fragment): human immunodeficiency virus 1 (HIV-1) Rev protein; rev; enhances nuclear export of unspliced and incompletely spliced viral mRNAs
   1720..1743    +  promoter       SV40 promoter (fragment): SV40 early promoter
   1744..1815    +  promoter       SV40 promoter (fragment): SV40 enhancer and early promoter
   1839..1974    +  rep_origin     SV40 ori: SV40 origin of replication
   2020..2616    +  CDS            PuroR (fragment): puromycin N-acetyltransferase; pac from Streptomyces; confers resistance to puromycin
   2665..2782    +  misc_feature   cPPT/CTS: central polypurine tract and central termination sequence of HIV-1
   2847..2913    +  CDS            small t antigen (fragment): SV40 (simian virus 40) small t antigen
   2920..4098    +  promoter       EF-1α promoter: strong constitutive promoter for human elongation factor EF-1α
   4115..10981   +  CDS            ARID1B (sequence partly withheld): ARI1B_HUMAN - Also known as BAF250B, DAN15, KIAA1235, OSA2. Experimental evidence at protein level: Swiss-Prot protein existence level 1. Involved in transcriptional activation and repression of select genes by chromatin remodeling (alteration of DNA-nucleosome topology). Component of SWI/SNF chromatin remodeling complexes that carry out key enzymatic activities, changing chromatin structure by altering DNA-histone contacts within a nucleosome in an ATP-dependent manner. Belongs to the neural progenitors-specific chromatin remodeling complex (npBAF complex) and the neuron-specific chromatin re
  10997..11050   +  promoter       U6 promoter (fragment): RNA polymerase III promoter for human U6 snRNA
  11092..11680   +  misc_feature   WPRE: woodchuck hepatitis virus posttranscriptional regulatory element
  11731..11750   +  misc_feature   cPPT/CTS (fragment): central polypurine tract and central termination sequence of HIV-1
  11752..11985   +  LTR            3' LTR (ΔU3): self-inactivating 3' long terminal repeat (LTR) from HIV-1
  12063..12184   +  polyA_signal   SV40 poly(A) signal: SV40 polyadenylation signal
  12224..12359   +  rep_origin     SV40 ori: SV40 origin of replication
  12380..12398   -  promoter       T7 promoter: promoter for bacteriophage T7 RNA polymerase
  12406..12561   +  CDS            lacZα (fragment): LacZα fragment of β-galactosidase; lacZ fragment
  12566..12994   +  rep_origin     f1 ori (sequence partly withheld): f1 bacteriophage origin of replication; arrow indicates direction of (+) strand synthesis
  13047..13151   +  promoter       AmpR promoter: bla
  13152..14012   +  CDS            AmpR: β-lactamase; bla; confers resistance to ampicillin, carbenicillin, and related antibiotics
  14183..14771   +  rep_origin     ori: high-copy-number ColE1/pMB1/pBR322/pUC origin of replication
  14954..15046   +  CDS            lacI (fragment): lac repressor; lacI; The lac repressor binds to the lac operator to inhibit transcription in E. coli. This inhibition can be relieved by adding lactose or isopropyl-β-D-thiogalactopyranoside (IPTG).
  15059..15080   +  protein_bind   CAP binding site: CAP binding activates transcription in the presence of cAMP. E. coli catabolite activator protein
  15095..15125   +  promoter       lac promoter: promoter for the E. coli lac operon
  15129..15151   +  protein_bind   lac operator (fragment): The lac repressor binds to the lac operator to inhibit transcription in E. coli. This inhibition can be relieved by adding lactose or isopropyl-β-D-thiogalactopyranoside (IPTG). lac repressor encoded by lacI
  15194..15212   +  promoter       T3 promoter: promoter for bacteriophage T3 RNA polymerase
