[The description below was written by a language model from this plasmid's Addgene catalogue record and pLannotate feature annotations shown in this document.]
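Description:
TFORF2428 is a lentiviral mammalian expression plasmid built on the pLX_TRC317 backbone, one member of a barcoded library of transcription factor open reading frames. It carries human ARID1B (BAF250B), a subunit of SWI/SNF (BAF) chromatin remodeling complexes. The sequenced record is about 15.2 kb. In bacteria it is maintained through a high-copy ColE1/pUC-type origin and selected with ampicillin via β-lactamase. An f1 origin and remnants of a lac/T7/T3 cloning region are also present. The depositor warns that the plasmid can recombine, which is a known risk for LTR-containing vectors with very large inserts.

The viral portion follows a third-generation, self-inactivating design. An RSV promoter fused to a truncated HIV-1 5' LTR drives genomic RNA production in packaging cells. It is followed by the Ψ packaging signal, a gag fragment, the Rev response element for Rev-dependent nuclear export, a cPPT/CTS element, and a ΔU3 3' LTR that inactivates LTR promoter activity after integration. Two expression units sit between the LTRs. An SV40 early promoter drives puromycin N-acetyltransferase for selecting transduced cells, and a strong constitutive EF-1α promoter drives the roughly 6.9 kb ARID1B coding sequence. A WPRE downstream of the ORF enhances transcript stability and expression.

According to the record, each library member carries a unique 24-bp barcode. It is not annotated in the feature table, so its position is not stated. The barcode lets the transcription factor be identified by sequencing in pooled overexpression screens, such as the directed differentiation screens this collection was made for.
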