Addgene plasmid #144023: TFORF2428
Purpose: Lentiviral vector for overexpressing transcription factor ORFs with unique 24-bp barcodes. Barcodes facilitate identification of transcription factors in pooled screens.
Depositing lab: Feng Zhang. Depositing organization: Broad Institute. Publication: A transcription factor atlas of directed differentiation. Joung J, Ma S, Tay T, Geiger-Schuller KR, Kirchgatterer PC, Verdine VK, Guo B, Arias-Garcia MA, Allen WE, Singh A, Kuksenko O, Abudayyeh OO, Gootenberg JS, Fu Z, Macrae RK, Buenrostro JD, Regev A, Zhang F. Cell. 2023 Jan 5;186(1):209-229.e26. doi: 10.1016/j.cell.2022.11.026. PubMed 36608654.
Backbone
  Vector backbone: pLX_TRC317
  Backbone manufacturer: Broad Institute Genetic Perturbation Platform
  Backbone size w/o insert (bp): 8264
  Vector type: Mammalian Expression, Lentiviral
  Selectable markers: Puromycin
Growth in bacteria
  Bacterial resistance: Ampicillin, 100 μg/mL
  Growth temperature: 37°C
  Growth strain: NEB Stable
  Copy number: High Copy
Gene/Insert
  Gene/Insert name: ARID1B
  Species: H. sapiens (human)
  Insert size (bp): 6971
  Entrez Gene: ARID1B (a.k.a. 6A3-5, BAF250B, BRIGHT, CSS1, DAN15, ELD/OSA1, MRD12, OSA2, P250R, SMARCF2)
  Promoter: EF1a
  Cloning method: Unknown
  Sequencing primers: 5′ GGGTGGAGACTGAAGTTAGGCCAG; 3′ CACATAGCGTAAAAGGAGCAACATAG
Terms and licenses: Academic/Nonprofit Terms; Industry Terms: Not Available to Industry
Depositor comments: XM_005267069,ENST00000636930 . The transcription factor ORF portion of this plasmid was synthesized by Genewiz. Please test multiple small colonies in case of plasmid recombination. To make this collection available in a timely manner, a portion of this collection was not fully sequenced by Addgene. If an Addgene verified full plasmid sequence is not available, please contact us prior to placing an order to request the full sequence.
How to cite: TFORF2428 was a gift from Feng Zhang (Addgene plasmid # 144023 ; http://n2t.net/addgene:144023 ; RRID:Addgene_144023)
