>Addgene plasmid #144023 | TFORF2428 | depositor partial sequence | sequence record 284193 | Insert
ACCGCCACCATGGCCCATAACGCGGGCGCCGCGGCCGCCGCCGGCACCCACAGCGCCAAGAGCGGCGGCT
CCGAGGCGGCTCTCAAGGAGGGTGGAAGCGCCGCCGCGCTGTCCTCCTCCTCCTCCTCCTCCGCGGCGGC
AGCGGCGGCATCCTCTTCCTCCTCGTCGGGCCCGGGCTCGGCCATGGAGACGGGGCTGCTCCCCAACCAC
AAACTGAAAACCGTTGGCGAAGCCCCCGCCGCGCCGCCCCACCAGCAGCACCACCACCACCACCATGCCC
ACCACCACCACCACCATGCCCACCACCTCCACCACCACCACGCACTACAGCAGCAGCTAAACCAGTTCCA
GCAGCAGCAGCAGCAGCAGCAACAGCAGCAGCAGCAGCAGCAGCAACAGCAACATCCCATTTCCAACAAC
AACAGCTTGGGCGGCGCGGGCGGCGGCGCGCCTCAGCCCGGCCCCGACATGGAGCAGCCGCAACATGGAG
GCGCCAAGGACAGTGCTGCGGGCGGCCAGGCCGACCCCCCGGGCCCGCCGCTGCTGAGCAAGCCGGGCGA
CGAGGACGACGCGCCGCCCAAGATGGGGGAGCCGGCGGGCGGCCGCTACGAGCACCCGGGCTTGGGCGCC
CTGGGCACGCAGCAGCCGCCGGTCGCCGTGCCCGGGGGCGGCGGCGGCCCGGCGGCCGTCCCGGAGTTTA
ATAATTACTATGGCAGCGCTGCCCCTGCGAGCGGCGGCCCCGGCGGCCGCGCTGGGCCTTGCTTTGATCA
ACATGGCGGACAACAAAGCCCCGGGATGGGGATGATGCACTCCGCCTCCGCCGCCGCCGCCGGGGCCCCC
GGCAGCATGGACCCCCTGCAGAACTCCCACGAAGGGTACCCCAACAGCCAGTGCAACCATTATCCGGGCT
ACAGCCGGCCCGGCGCGGGCGGCGGCGGCGGCGGCGGCGGCGGAGGAGGAGGAGGCAGCGGAGGAGGAGG
AGGAGGAGGAGGAGCAGGAGCAGGAGGAGCAGGAGCGGGAGCTGTGGCGGCGGCGGCCGCGGCGGCGGCG
GCAGCAGCAGGAGGCGGCGGCGGCGGCGGCTATGGGGGCTCGTCCGCGGGGTACGGGGTGCTGAGCTCCC
CCCGGCAGCAGGGCGGCGGCATGATGATGGGCCCCGGGGGCGGCGGGGCCGCGAGCCTCAGCAAGGCGGC
CGCCGGCTCGGCGGCGGGGGGCTTCCAGCGCTTCGCCGGCCAGAACCAGCACCCGTCGGGGGCCACCCCG
ACCCTCAATCAGCTGCTCACCTCGCCCAGCCCCATGATGCGGAGCTACGGCGGCAGCTACCCCGAGTACA
GCAGCCCCAGCGCGCCGCCGCCGCCGCCGTCGCAGCCCCAGTCCCAGGCGGCGGCGGCGGGGGCGGCGGC
GGGCGGCCAGCAGGCGGCCGCGGGCATGGGCTTGGGCAAGGACATGGGCGCCCAGTACGCCGCTGCCAGC
CCGGCCTGGGCGGCCGCGCAACAAAGGAGTCACCCGGCGATGAGCCCCGGCACCCCCGGACCGACCATGG
GCAGATCCCAGGGCAGCCCAATGGATCCAATGGTGATGAAGAGACCTCAGTTGTATGGCATGGGCAGTAA
CCCTCATTCTCAGCCTCAGCAGAGCAGTCCGTACCCAGGAGGTTCCTATGGCCCTCCAGGCCCACAGCGG
TATCCAATTGGCATCCAGGGTCGGACTCCCGGGGCCATGGCCGGAATGCAGTACCCTCAGCAGCAGATGC
CACCTCAGTATGGACAGCAAGGTGTGAGTGGTTACTGCCAGCAGGGCCAACAGCCATATTACAGCCAGCA
GCCGCAGCCCCCGCACCTCCCACCCCAGGCGCAGTATCTGCCGTCCCAGTCCCAGCAGAGGTACCAGCCG
CAGCAGGACATGTCTCAGGAAGGCTATGGAACTAGATCTCAACCTCCTCTGGCCCCCGGAAAACCTAACC
ATGAAGACTTGAACTTAATACAGCAAGAAAGACCATCAAGTTTACCAGATCTGTCTGGCTCCATTGATGA
CCTCCCCACGGGAACGGAAGCAACTTTGAGCTCAGCAGTCAGTGCATCCGGGTCCACGAGCAGCCAAGGG
GATCAGAGCAACCCGGCGCAGTCGCCTTTCTCCCCACATGCGTCCCCTCATCTCTCCAGCATCCCGGGGG
GCCCATCTCCCTCTCCTGTTGGCTCTCCTGTAGGAAGCAACCAGTCTCGATCTGGCCCAATCTCTCCTGC
AAGTATCCCAGGTAGTCAGATGCCTCCGCAGCCACCCGGGAGCCAGTCAGAATCCAGTTCCCATCCCGCC
TTGAGCCAGTCACCAATGCCACAGGAAAGAGGTTTTATGGCAGGCACACAAAGAAACCCTCAGATGGCTC
AGTATGGACCTCAACAGACAGGACCATCCATGTCGCCTCATCCTTCTCCTGGGGGCCAGATGCATGCTGG
AATCAGTAGCTTTCAGCAGAGTAACTCAAGTGGGACTTACGGTCCACAGATGAGCCAGTATGGACCACAA
GGTAACTACTCCAGACCCCCAGCGTATAGTGGGGTGCCCAGTGCAAGCTACAGCGGCCCAGGGCCCGGTA
TGGGTATCAGTGCCAACAACCAGATGCATGGACAAGGGCCAAGCCAGCCATGTGGTGCTGTGCCCCTGGG
ACGAATGCCATCAGCTGGGATGCAGAACAGACCATTTCCTGGAAATATGAGCAGCATGACCCCCAGTTCT
CCTGGCATGTCTCAGCAGGGAGGGCCAGGAATGGGGCCGCCAATGCCAACTGTGAACCGTAAGGCACAGG
AGGCAGCCGCAGCAGTGATGCAGGCTGCTGCGAACTCAGCACAAAGCAGGCAAGGCAGTTTCCCCGGCAT
GAACCAGAGTGGACTTATGGCTTCCAGCTCTCCCTACAGCCAGCCCATGAACAACAGCTCTAGCCTGATG
AACACGCAGGCGCCGCCCTACAGCATGGCGCCCGCCATGGTGAACAGCTCGGCAGCATCTGTGGGTCTTG
CAGATATGATGTCTCCTGGTGAATCCAAACTGCCCCTGCCTCTCAAAGCAGACGGCAAAGAAGAAGGCAC
TCCACAGCCCGAGAGCAAGTCAAAGGATAGCTACAGCTCTCAGGGTATTTCTCAGCCCCCAACCCCAGGC
AACCTGCCAGTCCCTTCCCCAATGTCCCCCAGCTCTGCTAGCATCTCCTCATTTCATGGAGATGAAAGTG
ATAGCATTAGCAGCCCAGGCTGGCCAAAGACTCCATCAAGCCCTAAGTCCAGCTCCTCCACCACTACT
[336 nt withheld, positions 3289-3624]
GTCTTCAGCACCGGGGACACCAAAAAGCAGCCCAAGCTCCAGCCGCCATCTCCTGCTAACTCGGGATCCT
TGCAAGGCCCACAGACCCCCCAGTCAACTGGCAGCAATTCCATGGCAGAGGTTCCAGGTGACCTGAAGCC
ACCTACCCCAGCCTCCACCCCTCACGGCCAGATGACTCCAATGCAAGGTGGAAGAAGCAGTACAATCAGT
GTGCACGACCCATTCTCAGATGTGAGTGATTCATCCTTCCCGAAACGGAACTCCATGACTCCAAACGCCC
CCTACCAGCAGGGCATGAGCATGCCCGATGTGATGGGCAGGATGCCCTATGAGCCCAACAAGGACCCCTT
TGGGGGAATGAGAAAAGTGCCTGGAAGCAGCGAGCCCTTTATGACGCAAGGACAGATGCCCAACAGCAGC
ATGCAGGACATGTACAACCAAAGTCCCTCCGGAGCAATGTCTAACCTGGGCATGGGGCAGCGCCAGCAGT
TTCCCTATGGAGCCAGTTACGACCGAAGGCATGAACCTTATGGGCAGCAGTATCCAGGCCAAGGCCCTCC
CTCGGGACAGCCGCCGTATGGAGGGCACCAGCCCGGCCTGTACCCACAGCAGCCGAATTACAAACGCCAT
ATGGACGGCATGTACGGGCCCCCAGCCAAGCGCCACGAGGGCGACATGTACAACATGCAGTACAGCAGCC
AGCAGCAGGAGATGTACAACCAGTATGGAGGCTCCTACTCGGGCCCGGACCGCAGGCCCATCCAGGGCCA
GTACCCGTATCCCTACAGCAGGGAGAGGATGCAGGGCCCGGGGCAGATCCAGACACACGGAATCCCGCCT
CAGATGATGGGCGGCCCGCTGCAGTCGTCCTCCAGTGAGGGGCCTCAGCAGAATATGTGGGCAGCACGCA
ATGATATGCCTTATCCCTACCAGAACAGGCAGGGCCCTGGCGGCCCTACACAGGCGCCCCCTTACCCAGG
CATGAACCGCACAGACGATATGATGGTACCCGATCAGAGGATAAATCATGAGAGCCAGTGGCCTTCTCAC
GTCAGCCAGCGTCAGCCTTATATGTCGTCCTCAGCCTCCATGCAGCCCATCACACGCCCACCACAGCCGT
CCTACCAGACGCCACCGTCACTGCCAAATCACATCTCCAGGGCGCCCAGCCCAGCGTCCTTCCAGCGCTC
CCTGGAGAACCGCATGTCTCCAAGCAAGTCTCCTTTTCTGCCGTCTATGAAGATGCAGAAGGTCATGCCC
ACGGTCCCCACATCCCAGGTCACCGGGCCACCACCCCAACCACCCCCAATCAGAAGGGAGATCACCTTTC
CTCCTGGCTCAGTAGAAGCATCACAACCAGTCTTGAAACAAAGGCGAAAGATTACCTCCAAAGATATCGT
TACTCCTGAGGCGTGGCGTGTGATGATGTCCCTTAAATCAGGTCTTTTGGCTGAGAGTACGTGGGCTTTG
GACACTATTAATATTCTTCTGTATGATGACAGCACTGTTGCTACTTTCAATCTCTCCCAGTTGTCTGGAT
TTCTCGAACTTTTAGTCGAGTACTTTAGAAAATGCCTGATTGACATTTTTGGAATTCTTATGGAATATGA
AGTGGGAGACCCCAGCCAAAAAGCACTTGATCACAACGCAGCAAGGAAGGATGACAGCCAGTCCTTGGCA
GACGATTCTGGGAAAGAGGAGGAAGATGCTGAATGTATTGATGACGACGAGGAAGACGAGGAGGATGAGG
AGGAAGACAGCGAGAAGACAGAAAGCGATGAAAAGAGCAGCATCGCTCTGACTGCCCCGGACGCCGCTGC
AGACCCAAAGGAGAAGCCCAAGCAAGCCAGTAAGTTCGACAAGCTGCCAATAAAGATAGTCAAAAAGAAC
AACCTGTTTGTTGTTGACCGATCTGACAAGTTGGGGCGTGTGCAGGAGTTCAATAGTGGCCTTCTGCACT
GGCAGCTCGGCGGGGGTGACACCACCGAGCACATTCAGACTCACTTTGAGAGCAAGATGGAAATTCCTCC
TCGCAGGCGCCCACCTCCCCCCTTAAGCTCCGCAGGTAGAAAGAAAGAGCAAGAAGGCAAAGGCGACTCT
GAAGAGCAGCAAGAGAAAAGCATCATAGCAACCATCGATGACGTCCTCTCTGCTCGGCCAGGGGCATTGC
CTGAAGACGCAAACCCTGGGCCCCAGACCGAAAGCAGTAAGTTTCCCTTTGGTATCCAGCAAGCCAAAAG
TCACCGGAACATCAAGCTGCTGGAGGACGAGCCCAGGAGCCGAGACGAGACTCCTCTGTGTACCATCGCG
CACTGGCAGGACTCGCTGGCTAAGCGATGCATCTGTGTGTCCAATATTGTCCGTAGCTTGTCATTCGTGC
CTGGCAATGATGCCGAAATGTCCAAACATCCAGGCCTGGTGCTGATCCTGGGGAAGCTGATTCTTCTTCA
CCACGAGCATCCAGAGAGAAAGCGAGCACCGCAGACCTATGAGAAAGAGGAGGATGAGGACAAGGGGGTG
GCCTGCAGCAAAGATGAGTGGTGGTGGGACTGCCTCGAGGTCTTGAGGGATAACACGTTGGTCACGTTGG
CCAACATTTCCGGGCAGCTAGACTTGTCTGCTTACACGGAAAGCATCTGCTTGCCAATTTTGGATGGCTT
GCTGCACTGGATGGTGTGCCCGTCTGCAGAGGCACAAGATCCCTTTCCAACTGTGGGACCCAACTCGGTC
CTGTCGCCTCAGAGACTTGTGCTGGAGACCCTCTGTAAACTCAGTATCCAGGACAATAATGTGGACCTGA
TCTTGGCCACTCCTCCATTTAGTCGTCAGGAGAAATTCTATGCTACATTAGTTAGGTACGTTGGGGATCG
CAAAAACCCAGTCTGTCGAGAAATGTCCATGGCGCTTTTATCGAACCTTGCCCAAGGGGACGCACTAGCA
GCAAGGGCCATAGCTGTGCAGAAAGGAAGCATTGGAAACTTGATAAGCTTCCTAGAGGATGGGGTCACGA
TGGCCCAGTACCAGCAGAGCCAGCACAACCTCATGCACATGCAGCCCCCGCCCCTGGAACCACCTAGCGT
AGACATGATGTGCAGGGCGGCCAAGGCTTTGCTAGCCATGGCCAGAGTGGACGAAAACCGCTCGGAATTC
CTTTTGCACGAGGGCCGGTTGCTGGATATCTCGATATCAGCTGTCCTGAACTCTCTGGTTGCATCTGTCA
TCTGTGATGTACTGTTTCAGATTGGGCAGTTATAGTAATGAACTAGTCCGTAACTTGAAAGTATTTCGAT
TTCTTGGCTTTATATATCTTGTGGAAAGGACGAGCCATGTGGTTGAAGCAGTCTATT
