>Addgene plasmid #144023 | TFORF2428 | depositor partial sequence | sequence record 284194 | Barcode
GCCATGTGGTTGAAGCAGTCTATT
